>Addgene plasmid #177427 | Venus-Bik-GG153AA-pEGFP-C1 | addgene full sequence | sequence record 348452 | Addgene NGS Result
TAGTTATTAATAGTAATCAATTACGGGGTCATTAGTTCATAGCCCATATATGGAGTTCCGCGTTACATAA
CTTACGGTAAATGGCCCGCCTGGCTGACCGCCCAACGACCCCCGCCCATTGACGTCAATAATGACGTATG
TTCCCATAGTAACGCCAATAGGGACTTTCCATTGACGTCAATGGGTGGAGTATTTACGGTAAACTGCCCA
CTTGGCAGTACATCAAGTGTATCATATGCCAAGTACGCCCCCTATTGACGTCAATGACGGTAAATGGCCC
GCCTGGCATTATGCCCAGTACATGACCTTATGGGACTTTCCTACTTGGCAGTACATCTACGTATTAGTCA
TCGCTATTACCATGGTGATGCGGTTTTGGCAGTACATCAATGGGCGTGGATAGCGGTTTGACTCACGGGG
ATTTCCAAGTCTCCACCCCATTGACGTCAATGGGAGTTTGTTTTGGCACCAAAATCAACGGGACTTTCCA
AAATGTCGTAACAACTCCGCCCCATTGACGCAAATGGGCGGTAGGCGTGTACGGTGGGAGGTCTATATAA
GCAGAGCTGGTTTAGTGAACCGTCAGATCCGCTAGCGCTACCGGTCGCCACCATGGTGAGCAAGGGCGAG
GAGCTGTTCACCGGGGTGGTGCCCATCCTGGTCGAGCTGGACGGCGACGTAAACGGCCACAAGTTCAGCG
TGTCCGGCGAGGGCGAGGGCGATGCCACCTACGGCAAGCTGACCCTGAAGCTGATCTGCACCACCGGCAA
GCTGCCCGTGCCCTGGCCCACCCTCGTGACCACCCTGGGCTACGGCCTGCAGTGCTTCGCCCGCTACCCC
GACCACATGAAGCAGCACGACTTCTTCAAGTCCGCCATGCCCGAAGGCTACGTCCAGGAGCGCACCATCT
TCTTCAAGGACGACGGCAACTACAAGACCCGCGCCGAGGTGAAGTTCGAGGGCGACACCCTGGTGAACCG
CATCGAGCTGAAGGGCATCGACTTCAAGGAGGACGGCAACATCCTGGGGCACAAGCTGGAGTACAACTAC
AACAGCCACAACGTCTATATCACCGCCGACAAGCAGAAGAACGGCATCAAGGCCAACTTCAAGATCCGCC
ACAACATCGAGGACGGCGGCGTGCAGCTCGCCGACCACTACCAGCAGAACACCCCCATCGGCGACGGCCC
CGTGCTGCTGCCCGACAACCACTACCTGAGCTACCAGTCCGCCCTGAGCAAAGACCCCAACGAGAAGCGC
GATCACATGGTCCTGCTGGAACGCGTGACCGCCGCCGGGATCACTCTCGGCATGGACGAGCTGTACAAGT
CTGGACTCAGATCCCGAGGAGGCATGTCTGAAGTAAGACCCCTCTCCAGAGACATCTTGATGGAGACCCT
CCTGTATGAGCAGCTCCTGGAACCCCCGACCATGGAGGTTCTTGGCATGACTGACTCTGAAGAGGACCTG
GACCCTATGGAGGACTTCGATTCTTTGGAATGCATGGAGGGCAGTGACGCATTGGCCCTGCGGCTGGCCT
GCATCGGGGACGAGATGGACGTGAGCCTCAGGGCCCCGCGCCTGGCCCAGCTCTCCGAGGTGGCCATGCA
CAGCCTGGGTCTGGCTTTCATCTACGACCAGACTGAGGACATCAGGGATGTTCTTAGAAGTTTCATGGAC
GGTTTCACCACACTTAAGGAGAACATAATGAGGTTCTGGAGATCCCCGAACCCCGGGTCCTGGGTGTCCT
GCGAACAGGTGCTGCTGGCGCTGCTGCTGCTGCTGGCGCTGCTGCTGCCGCTGCTCAGCGCTGCTCTGCA
CCTGCTGCTCAAGTGACTCGAGCTCAAGCTTCGAATTCTGCAGTCGACGGTACCGCGGGCCCGGGATCCA
CCGGATCTAGATAACTGATCATAATCAGCCATACCACATTTGTAGAGGTTTTACTTGCTTTAAAAAACCT
CCCACACCTCCCCCTGAACCTGAAACATAAAATGAATGCAATTGTTGTTGTTAACTTGTTTATTGCAGCT
TATAATGGTTACAAATAAAGCAATAGCATCACAAATTTCACAAATAAAGCATTTTTTTCACTGCATTCTA
GTTGTGGTTTGTCCAAACTCATCAATGTATCTTAAGGCGTAAATTGTAAGCGTTAATATTTTGTTAAAAT
TCGCGTTAAATTTTTGTTAAATCAGCTCATTTTTTAACCAATAGGCCGAAATCGGCAAAATCCCTTATAA
ATCAAAAGAATAGACCGAGATAGGGT
[37 nt withheld, positions 2267-2303]
AAAGAACGTGGACTCCAACGTCAAAGG
[49 nt withheld, positions 2331-2379]
T
[91 nt withheld, positions 2381-2471]
G
[124 nt withheld, positions 2473-2596]
CAGGTGGCACTTTTCGGGGAAATGTGCGCGGAACCCCTATTTGTTTATTTTTCTAAATACATTCAAATAT
GTATCCGCTCATGAGACAATAACCCTGATAAATGCTTCAATAATATTGAAAAAGGAAGAGTCCTGAGGCG
GAAAGAACCAGCTGTGGAATGTGTGTCAGTTAGGGTGTGGAAAGTCCCCAGGCTCCCCAGCAGGCAGAAG
TATGCAAAGCATGCATCTCAATTAGTCAGCAACCAGGTGTGGAAAGTCCCCAGGCTCCCCAGCAGGCAGA
AGTATGCAAAGCATGCATCTCAATTAGTCAGCAACCATAGTCCCGCCCCTAACTCCGCCCATCCCGCCCC
TAACTCCGCCCAGTTCCGCCCATTCTCCGCCCCATGGCTGACTAATTTTTTTTATTTATGCAGAGGCCGA
GGCCGCCTCGGCCTCTGAGCTATTCCAGAAGTAGTGAGGAGGCTTTTTTGGAGGCCTAGGCTTTTGCAAA
GATCGATCAAGAGACAGGATGAGGATCGTTTCGCATGATTGAACAAGATGGATTGCACGCAGGTTCTCCG
GCCGCTTGGGTGGAGAGGCTATTCGGCTATGACTGGGCACAACAGACAATCGGCTGCTCTGATGCCGCCG
TGTTCCGGCTGTCAGCGCAGGGGCGCCCGGTTCTTTTTGTCAAGACCGACCTGTCCGGTGCCCTGAATGA
ACTGCAAGACGAGGCAGCGCGGCTATCGTGGCTGGCCACGACGGGCGTTCCTTGCGCAGCTGTGCTCGAC
GTTGTCACTGAAGCGGGAAGGGACTGGCTGCTATTGGGCGAAGTGCCGGGGCAGGATCTCCTGTCATCTC
ACCTTGCTCCTGCCGAGAAAGTATCCATCATGGCTGATGCAATGCGGCGGCTGCATACGCTTGATCCGGC
TACCTGCCCATTCGACCACCAAGCGAAACATCGCATCGAGCGAGCACGTACTCGGATGGAAGCCGGTCTT
GTCGATCAGGATGATCTGGACGAAGAGCATCAGGGGCTCGCGCCAGCCGAACTGTTCGCCAGGCTCAAGG
CGAGCATGCCCGACGGCGAGGATCTCGTCGTGACCCATGGCGATGCCTGCTTGCCGAATATCATGGTGGA
AAATGGCCGCTTTTCTGGATTCATCGACTGTGGCCGGCTGGGTGTGGCGGACCGCTATCAGGACATAGCG
TTGGCTACCCGTGATATTGCTGAAGAGCTTGGCGGCGAATGGGCTGACCGCTTCCTCGTGCTTTACGGTA
TCGCCGCTCCCGATTCGCAGCGCATCGCCTTCTATCGCCTTCTTGACGAGTTCTTCTGAGCGGGACTCTG
GGGTTCGAAATGACCGACCAAGCGACGCCCAACCTGCCATCACGAGATTTCGATTCCACCGCCGCCTTCT
ATGAAAGGTTGGGCTTCGGAATCGTTTTCCGGGACGCCGGCTGGATGATCCTCCAGCGCGGGGATCTCAT
GCTGGAGTTCTTCGCCCACCCTAGGGGGAGGCTAACTGAAACACGGAAGGAGACAATACCGGAAGGAACC
CGCGCTATGACGGCAATAAAAAGACAGAATAAAACGCACGGTGTTGGGTCGTTTGTTCATAAACGCGGGG
TTCGGTCCCAGGGCTGGCACTCTGTCGATACCCCACCGAGACCCCATTGGGGCCAATACGCCCGCGTTTC
TTCCTTTTCCCCACCCCACCCCCCAAGTTCGGGTGAAGGCCCAGGGCTCGCAGCCAACGTCGGGGCGGCA
GGCCCTGCCATAGCCTCAGGTTACTCATATATACTTTAGATTGATTTAAAACTTCATTTTTAATTTAAAA
GGATCTAGGTGAAGATCCTTTTTGATAATCTCATGACCAAAATCCCTTAACGTGAGTTTTCGTTCCACTG
AGCGTCAGACCCCGTAGAAAAGATCAAAGGATCTTCTTGAGATCCTTTTTTTCTGCGCGTAATCTGCTGC
TTGCAAACAAAAAAACCACCGCTACCAGCGGTGGTTTGTTTGCCGGATCAAGAGCTACCAACTCTTTTTC
CGAAGGTAACTGGCTTCAGCAGAGCGCAGATACCAAATACTGTTCTTCTAGTGTAGCCGTAGTTAGGCCA
CCACTTCAAGAACTCTGTATCACCGCCTACATACCTCGCTCTGCTAATCCTGTTACCAGTGGCTGCTGCC
AGTGGCGATAAGTCGTGTCTTACCGGGTTGGACTCAAGACGATAGTTACCGGATAAGGCGCAGCGGTCGG
GCTGAACGGGGGGTTCGTGCACACAGCCCAGCTTGGAGCGAACGACCTACACCGAACTGAGATACCTACA
GCGTGAGCTATGAGAAAGCGCCACGCTTCCCGAAGGGAGAAAGGCGGACAGGTATCCGGTAAGCGGCAGG
GTCGGAACAGGAGAGCGCACGAGGGAGCTTCCAGGGGGAAACGCCTGGTATCTTTATAGTCCTGTCGGGT
TTCGCCACCTCTGACTTGAGCGTCGATTTTTGTGATGCTCGTCAGGGGGGCGGAGCCTATGGAAAAACGC
CAGCAACGCGGCCTTTTTACGGTTCCTGGCCTTTTGCTGGCCTTTTGCTCACATGTTCTTTCCTGCGTTA
TCCCCTGATTCTGTGGATAACCGTATTACCGCCATGCAT
Features (pLannotate 1.2.2; 15 found; start..end, strand, type, name):
     61..364     +  enhancer       CMV enhancer: human cytomegalovirus immediate early enhancer
    365..568     +  promoter       CMV promoter: human cytomegalovirus (CMV) immediate early promoter
    613..1329    +  CDS            Venus: Venus is a basic (constitutively fluorescent) yellow fluorescent protein published in 2002, derived from Aequorea victoria. It is reported to be a rapidly-maturing weak dimer with moderate acid sensitivity.
   1354..1833    +  CDS            BIK: BIK_HUMAN - Also known as NBK. Experimental evidence at protein level: Swiss-Prot protein existence level 1. Accelerates programmed cell death. Association to the apoptosis repressors Bcl-X(L), BHRF1, Bcl-2 or its adenovirus homolog E1B 19k protein suppresses this death-promoting activity. Does not interact with BAX. From Homo sapiens (Human).
   1837..1889    +  misc_feature   MCS: multiple cloning site
   1906..1990    +  CDS            large T antigen (fragment): large T antigen from SV40 (simian virus 40)
   2013..2134    +  polyA_signal   SV40 poly(A) signal: SV40 polyadenylation signal
   2168..2596    -  rep_origin     f1 ori (sequence partly withheld): f1 bacteriophage origin of replication; arrow indicates direction of (+) strand synthesis
   2623..2727    +  promoter       AmpR promoter: bla
   2729..3086    +  promoter       SV40 promoter: SV40 enhancer and early promoter
   3121..3915    +  CDS            NeoR/KanR: aminoglycoside phosphotransferase from Tn5; aph(3')-II (or nptII); confers resistance to neomycin, kanamycin, and G418 (Geneticin®)
   3936..4088    +  CDS            ble (fragment): BLE_KLEPN - Experimental evidence at protein level: Swiss-Prot protein existence level 1. Binding protein with a strong affinity to the bleomycin family of antibiotics. Binds to CL990; an antimitotic-antibiotic compound. From Klebsiella pneumoniae.
   4147..4194    +  polyA_signal   HSV TK poly(A) signal: herpes simplex virus thymidine kinase polyadenylation signal (Cole and Stacy, 1985)
   4285..4301    -  polyA_signal   bGH poly(A) signal (fragment): bovine growth hormone polyadenylation signal
   4523..5111    +  rep_origin     ori: high-copy-number ColE1/pMB1/pBR322/pUC origin of replication
