[The description below was written by a language model from this plasmid's Addgene catalogue record and pLannotate feature annotations shown in this document.]
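Description:
Venus-Bik-GG153AA-pEGFP-C1 is a mammalian expression plasmid of about 5.2 kb built on the pEGFP-C1 backbone, in which the yellow fluorescent protein Venus occupies the fluorescent-protein position upstream of the insert. The human cytomegalovirus immediate early enhancer and promoter drive a single open reading frame in which Venus is fused to the N-terminus of human BIK (Bcl-2-interacting killer, also called NBK), a pro-apoptotic Bcl-2 family member. The two parts are joined by a short flexible eight-residue linker. According to the depositor, the Venus carries an F224R substitution to make it monomeric. Transcripts are terminated by the SV40 polyadenylation signal located just past the residual multiple cloning site. The small large T antigen, ble and bGH poly(A) fragments in the annotation appear to be partial sequence matches within backbone regions rather than functional elements.

The Bik coding sequence carries alanine substitutions at glycines 153 and 154, which lie in the protein's membrane binding region. The construct was made by mutating a parental Venus-Bik plasmid from the same lab. The record indicates that transfection yields the fluorescent mutant fusion. This suits experiments that compare the mutant with wild-type Venus-Bik, although specific assays are not stated.

For propagation, the plasmid has a high-copy ColE1/pUC-type origin and an f1 phage origin. A single Tn5 NeoR/KanR gene serves in both hosts. A bacterial bla-type promoter gives kanamycin resistance in E. coli, while the SV40 enhancer/early promoter and HSV TK polyadenylation signal allow G418 selection of transfected mammalian cells.
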