Addgene plasmid #177427: Venus-Bik-GG153AA-pEGFP-C1
Purpose: To express Venus fused to the N-terminus of the Bcl-2 family protein, Bik, with G153A,G154A mutations in membrane binding region. Mutations made to Addgene #166737.
Depositing lab: David Andrews. Depositing organization: Sunnybrook Research Institute.
Backbone
  Vector backbone: pEGFP-C1
  Vector type: Mammalian Expression
  Selectable markers: Neomycin (select with G418)
Growth in bacteria
  Bacterial resistance: Kanamycin, 50 μg/mL
  Growth temperature: 37°C
  Growth strain: DH5alpha
  Copy number: High Copy
Gene/Insert
  Gene/Insert name: Bik, Bcl-2-interacting killer, or Apoptosis inducer NBK (alt name: VBik-GG153AA, V-Bik-GG153AA, Venus-Bik-GG153AA)
  Species: H. sapiens (human)
  Mutation: Glycines 153 and 154 mutated to alanine
  Entrez Gene: BIK (a.k.a. BIP1, BP4, NBK)
  Promoter: CMV
  Tag / fusion protein: Venus (N terminal on insert)
  Cloning method: Restriction Enzyme
  Sequencing primers: 5′ TGACGCAAATGGGCGGTAGG; 3′ TCGCCCTTTGACGTTGGAGTCCAC
Resource information
  A portion of this plasmid was derived from a plasmid made by: Bik sequence aligns with H. sapiens BCL2 interacting killer (BIK), mRNA; NCBI Reference Sequence: NM_001197.5. Venus sequence received from Dr. Ray Truant (McMaster University).
Terms and licenses: Academic/Nonprofit Terms; Industry Terms: Not Available to Industry
Depositor comments: Transfection of this plasmid will express Venus-fused to the N-terminus of Bik-GG153AA. There is a flexible, 8 aa linker "SGLRSRGG", between Venus and Bik-GG153AA. This Venus protein contains an F224R mutation to make it monomeric.
How to cite: Venus-Bik-GG153AA-pEGFP-C1 was a gift from David Andrews (Addgene plasmid # 177427 ; http://n2t.net/addgene:177427 ; RRID:Addgene_177427)
